Addgene plasmid #31835: pIRESpuro2-UBXD1-mCherry
Depositing lab: Hemmo Meyer. Depositing organization: Universitaet Duisburg-Essen. Publication: Endolysosomal sorting of ubiquitylated caveolin-1 is regulated by VCP and UBXD1 and impaired by VCP disease mutations. Ritz D, Vuk M, Kirchner P, Bug M, Schutz S, Hayer A, Bremer S, Lusk C, Baloh RH, Lee H, Glatter T, Gstaiger M, Aebersold R, Weihl CC, Meyer H. Nat Cell Biol. 2011 Aug 7;13(9):1116-23. doi: 10.1038/ncb2301. PubMed 21822278.
Backbone
  Vector backbone: pIRESpuro2
  Backbone manufacturer: Clontech
  Backbone size w/o insert (bp): 5200
  Vector type: Mammalian Expression, Bacterial Expression
  Selectable markers: Puromycin
Growth in bacteria
  Bacterial resistance: Ampicillin, 100 μg/mL
  Growth temperature: 37°C
  Growth strain: DH5alpha
  Copy number: High Copy
Gene/Insert
  Gene/Insert name: UBXD1
  Species: H. sapiens (human)
  Insert size (bp): 1300
  GenBank ID: NP_079517
  Entrez Gene: UBXN6 (a.k.a. UBXD1, UBXDC2)
  Promoter: CMV
  Tag / fusion protein: mCherry (C terminal on insert)
  Cloning method: Restriction Enzyme; 5′ cloning site EcoRI (not destroyed); 3′ cloning site NotI (not destroyed)
  Sequencing primers: 5′ CMV-F
Terms and licenses: Academic/Nonprofit Terms; Industry Terms: Not Available to Industry
Depositor comments: UBXD1 and mCherry were cloned separately into the pIRESpuro2 vector: UBXD1 was cloned in 5'EcoRI-BamHI3' and mCherry was cloned in 5'BamHI-NotI3'. The total insert size (UBXD1 + mCherry is approximately 2kb)
How to cite: pIRESpuro2-UBXD1-mCherry was a gift from Hemmo Meyer (Addgene plasmid # 31835 ; http://n2t.net/addgene:31835 ; RRID:Addgene_31835)
