[The description below was written by a language model from this plasmid's Addgene catalogue record.]
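Description:
pIRESpuro2-UBXD1-mCherry is a mammalian expression plasmid built on the commercial pIRESpuro2 backbone (about 5.2 kb without insert). It is propagated in E. coli as a high-copy plasmid under ampicillin selection, and it carries puromycin resistance for selection in mammalian cells. The record also lists it under bacterial expression, but the only promoter stated is CMV, so its practical role is expression in mammalian cells.

The payload is human UBXD1 (gene symbol UBXN6, also called UBXDC2), an open reading frame of roughly 1.3 kb fused at its C terminus to the red fluorescent protein mCherry. The two parts were inserted in separate steps: UBXD1 between EcoRI and BamHI, and mCherry between BamHI and NotI, giving a combined insert of about 2 kb flanked by intact EcoRI and NotI sites. Transcription is driven by the CMV promoter. As the backbone name indicates, an internal ribosome entry site links the fusion gene to the puromycin resistance gene on a single bicistronic transcript. Cells that survive puromycin are therefore very likely to express the UBXD1-mCherry fusion as well, which makes it easier to derive stable, uniformly expressing cell populations.

The fluorescent tag allows UBXD1 to be followed by live or fixed-cell microscopy. The associated publication concerns the role of the AAA ATPase VCP and its cofactor UBXD1 in endolysosomal sorting of ubiquitylated caveolin-1, and how disease-associated VCP mutations impair this process. This suggests the construct was used to visualise UBXD1 localisation in that context. No feature table accompanies the record, so details such as the linker at the fusion junction, the polyadenylation signal and the replication origin are not stated.
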