>Addgene plasmid #31835 | pIRESpuro2-UBXD1-mCherry | addgene partial sequence | sequence record 36786 | mCherry-R 5'-TTGGTCACCTTCAGCTTGG-3'
CTNNGGCGGCCTGCCTGCCCTCGATCTCGAACTCGTGGCCGTTCACGGAGCCCTCCATGTGCACCTTGAA
GCGCATGAACTCCTTGATGATGGCCATGTTATCCTCCTCGCCCTTGCTCACCATGGTGCGACCGGTGGAT
CCCAAGAGCTTCTCGATGGCTGACAGGAGCTCGGGTTTCAGGATGGAGTCCGGCTCGGCCCCCGCGGCCT
TGATGTCCTCCAGCACAGCCATGTCCCACGAGAAGGTCAGGAGGGCAGAGGGCACCAGCCCGCACTCGTT
CAAGGCCAGGTTCTCGTCCTCGGACAGCTTCTGCCCTCCCGAGGCCAGCAGCTCAAAAGGCAGCCAGTCG
CTCTGCAGGGCCTCCCGGACGAACCCGTACACCGCCCCCAGCCGCTCCCGAGCGTAGAAAGTGCCCTGCA
GGAGGCAGCCATCGGGGAGGCGCACGCGCAGCAGCGTGTAGTTGTACTTGCGCAGCCCCCGCTGCTCCTC
CTTCTCCCGCATGGCCTTGGTCCGCAGCACGCTCAGCCGCTCCACCGCCTCGGACCTGAGCCTCTGCTCC
CGCTTGATCTCCTCTGCTGTGAGGTTGAAGAAGTCCCCAGGCAGTTCGAACTGCGAGGCCAGGGGCGAGG
GCTGGAAGACGCGGCGCTGCCTGTCCAGCTTGGCGCGCACGGGCTCCGCAGCCAGCAGCTGTTCCTTGTG
CCTCTCCAGGCTCTGGGGCTGGGCCAAGGTGGTCTCGCTCAGCACGTAGAACTCCTCGGGGTCCTCCTGA
TCCTGGGCGGGAAGCAACACCTTCTGGAACCCAATGGCCTCAAAAAACTCGTGGGTCCCTTCCAGGCAGT
TAATGCGCTCCTGAAACACCTTGTTCTNNAGCTTGATCTTTCGGTACTTCTCCTTCCTCT
